Addgene plasmid #204489: pJT87
Purpose: CAG promoted WBeta recombinase
Depositing lab: Ron Weiss. Depositing organization: Massachusetts Institute of Technology. Publication: Synthetic symmetry breaking and programmable multicellular structure formation. Wauford N, Patel A, Tordoff J, Enghuus C, Jin A, Toppen J, Kemp ML, Weiss R. Cell Syst. 2023 Sep 20;14(9):806-818.e5. doi: 10.1016/j.cels.2023.08.001. Epub 2023 Sep 8. PubMed 37689062.
Backbone
  Vector backbone: plasmid DNA
  Vector type: Mammalian Expression, Bacterial Expression, Synthetic Biology
Growth in bacteria
  Bacterial resistance: Ampicillin, 100 μg/mL
  Growth temperature: 37°C
  Growth strain: DH5alpha
  Copy number: Unknown
Gene/Insert
  Gene/Insert name: WBeta recombinase
  Promoter: CAG
  Cloning method: Unknown
  Sequencing primers: 5′ unknown
Terms and licenses: Academic/Nonprofit Terms; Industry Terms: Not Available to Industry
How to cite: pJT87 was a gift from Ron Weiss (Addgene plasmid # 204489 ; http://n2t.net/addgene:204489 ; RRID:Addgene_204489)
