[The description below was written by a language model from this plasmid's Addgene catalogue record and pLannotate feature annotations shown in this document.]
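Description:
pJT87 is a mammalian expression plasmid of about 9.6 kb that places the WBeta recombinase under the CAG promoter. The catalogue lists the backbone only as plasmid DNA. The feature table, however, shows pBluescript-type remnants: fragments of the multiple cloning site, T3 and T7 promoters, lac promoter/operator elements and lacZα fragments. It replicates in E. coli from a high-copy ColE1/pUC origin, is selected through a β-lactamase (AmpR) cassette for ampicillin resistance, and also carries an f1 phage origin.

The expression unit lies on the reverse strand. It consists of the CMV immediate-early enhancer, the chicken β-actin promoter and the chimeric β-actin/β-globin intron, which together form CAG, a strong constitutive promoter. These are followed by a roughly 1.5 kb unannotated interval bounded by Gateway attB1 and attB2 sites, and then a rabbit β-globin polyadenylation signal. The recombinase coding sequence is not itself annotated, but this interval is where the insert would be expected. The attB1, attB2 and upstream attB4 sites suggest assembly by multisite Gateway recombination, although the record gives the cloning method as unknown.

The whole cassette is flanked by left and right homology arms from the human AAVS1 safe-harbour locus (intron 1 of PPP1R12C). A splice acceptor sits just inside the left arm. It is followed by several hundred unannotated bases whose content the record does not identify. This layout is typical of donors for targeted AAVS1 integration, but the record does not state that use. The plasmid is classed as a synthetic biology tool for supplying constitutive WBeta recombinase activity in mammalian cells, and it comes from work on programmed multicellular structure formation.
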