Features (pLannotate 1.2.2; 30 found; start..end, strand, type, name):
      1..589     +  rep_origin     ori: high-copy-number ColE1/pMB1/pBR322/pUC origin of replication
    772..864     +  CDS            lacI (fragment): lac repressor; lacI; The lac repressor binds to the lac operator to inhibit transcription in E. coli. This inhibition can be relieved by adding lactose or isopropyl-β-D-thiogalactopyranoside (IPTG).
    877..898     +  protein_bind   CAP binding site: CAP binding activates transcription in the presence of cAMP. E. coli catabolite activator protein
    913..943     +  promoter       lac promoter: promoter for the E. coli lac operon
    951..967     +  protein_bind   lac operator: The lac repressor binds to the lac operator to inhibit transcription in E. coli. This inhibition can be relieved by adding lactose or isopropyl-β-D-thiogalactopyranoside (IPTG). lac repressor encoded by lacI
   1012..1030    +  promoter       T3 promoter: promoter for bacteriophage T3 RNA polymerase
   1043..1059    +  misc_feature   MCS (fragment): pBluescript multiple cloning site
   1060..1896    -  misc_feature   HA-R: right homology arm from the adeno-associated virus integration site (AAVS1) within intron 1 of the human PPP1R12C gene
   2017..2056    +  CDS            lacI (fragment): lac repressor; lacI; The lac repressor binds to the lac operator to inhibit transcription in E. coli. This inhibition can be relieved by adding lactose or isopropyl-β-D-thiogalactopyranoside (IPTG).
   2069..2090    +  protein_bind   CAP binding site: CAP binding activates transcription in the presence of cAMP. E. coli catabolite activator protein
   2105..2135    +  promoter       lac promoter: promoter for the E. coli lac operon
   2143..2159    +  protein_bind   lac operator: The lac repressor binds to the lac operator to inhibit transcription in E. coli. This inhibition can be relieved by adding lactose or isopropyl-β-D-thiogalactopyranoside (IPTG). lac repressor encoded by lacI
   2544..2599    -  polyA_signal   β-globin poly(A) signal: rabbit β-globin polyadenylation signal (Gil and Proudfoot, 1987)
   2670..2750    -  CDS            HBB (fragment): HBB_PONPY - Experimental evidence at transcript level: Swiss-Prot protein existence level 2. Involved in oxygen transport from the lung to the various peripheral tissues. From Pongo pygmaeus (Bornean orangutan).
   2754..2778    +  protein_bind   attB2: mutant version of attB; recombination site for the Gateway® BP reaction BP Clonase™
   4239..4259    -  protein_bind   attB1: mutant version of attB; core recombination site for the Gateway® BP reaction BP Clonase™
   4318..5331    -  intron         chimeric intron: chimera between introns from chicken β-actin and rabbit β-globin
   5338..5612    -  promoter       chicken β-actin promoter: No description available
   5614..5917    -  enhancer       CMV enhancer: human cytomegalovirus immediate early enhancer
   5980..5996    -  misc_feature   MCS (fragment): pBluescript multiple cloning site
   6027..6045    -  promoter       T7 promoter: promoter for bacteriophage T7 RNA polymerase
   6048..6124    +  CDS            lacZα (fragment): LacZα fragment of β-galactosidase; lacZ fragment
   6150..6170    -  protein_bind   attB4: mutant version of attB; core recombination site for the Gateway® BP reaction BP Clonase™
   6838..6863    -  misc_feature   SA: splice acceptor site
   6942..7745    -  misc_feature   HA-L: left homology arm from the adeno-associated virus integration site (AAVS1) within intron 1 of the human PPP1R12C gene
   7760..7778    -  promoter       T7 promoter: promoter for bacteriophage T7 RNA polymerase
   7786..7941    +  CDS            lacZα (fragment): LacZα fragment of β-galactosidase; lacZ fragment
   7946..8374    +  rep_origin     f1 ori (sequence partly withheld): f1 bacteriophage origin of replication; arrow indicates direction of (+) strand synthesis
   8427..8531    +  promoter       AmpR promoter: bla
   8532..9392    +  CDS            AmpR: β-lactamase; bla; confers resistance to ampicillin, carbenicillin, and related antibiotics
>Addgene plasmid #204489 | pJT87 | addgene full sequence | sequence record 423000 | Addgene NGS Result
TTGAGATCCTTTTTTTCTGCGCGTAATCTGCTGCTTGCAAACAAAAAAACCACCGCTACCAGCGGTGGTT
TGTTTGCCGGATCAAGAGCTACCAACTCTTTTTCCGAAGGTAACTGGCTTCAGCAGAGCGCAGATACCAA
ATACTGTTCTTCTAGTGTAGCCGTAGTTAGGCCACCACTTCAAGAACTCTGTAGCACCGCCTACATACCT
CGCTCTGCTAATCCTGTTACCAGTGGCTGCTGCCAGTGGCGATAAGTCGTGTCTTACCGGGTTGGACTCA
AGACGATAGTTACCGGATAAGGCGCAGCGGTCGGGCTGAACGGGGGGTTCGTGCACACAGCCCAGCTTGG
AGCGAACGACCTACACCGAACTGAGATACCTACAGCGTGAGCTATGAGAAAGCGCCACGCTTCCCGAAGG
GAGAAAGGCGGACAGGTATCCGGTAAGCGGCAGGGTCGGAACAGGAGAGCGCACGAGGGAGCTTCCAGGG
GGAAACGCCTGGTATCTTTATAGTCCTGTCGGGTTTCGCCACCTCTGACTTGAGCGTCGATTTTTGTGAT
GCTCGTCAGGGGGGCGGAGCCTATGGAAAAACGCCAGCAACGCGGCCTTTTTACGGTTCCTGGCCTTTTG
CTGGCCTTTTGCTCACATGTTCTTTCCTGCGTTATCCCCTGATTCTGTGGATAACCGTATTACCGCCTTT
GAGTGAGCTGATACCGCTCGCCGCAGCCGAACGACCGAGCGCAGCGAGTCAGTGAGCGAGGAAGCGGAAG
AGCGCCCAATACGCAAACCGCCTCTCCCCGCGCGTTGGCCGATTCATTAATGCAGCTGGCACGACAGGTT
TCCCGACTGGAAAGCGGGCAGTGAGCGCAACGCAATTAATGTGAGTTAGCTCACTCATTAGGCACCCCAG
GCTTTACACTTTATGCTTCCGGCTCGTATGTTGTGTGGAATTGTGAGCGGATAACAATTTCACACAGGAA
ACAGCTATGACCATGATTACGCCAAGCGCGCAATTAACCCTCACTAAAGGGAACAAAAGCTGGAGCTCCA
CCGCGGTGGAGAGCAGAGCCAGGAACCCCTGTAGGGAAGGGGCAGGAGAGCCAGGGGCATGAGATGGTGG
ACGAGGAAGGGGGACAGGGAAGCCTGAGCGCCTCTCCTGGGCTTGCCAAGGACTCAAACCCAGAAGCCCA
GAGCAGGGCCTTAGGGAAGCGGGACCCTGCTCTGGGCGGAGGAATATGTCCCAGATAGCACTGGGGACTC
TTTAAGGAAAGAAGGATGGAGAAAGAGAAAGGGAGTAGAGGCGGCCACGACCTGGTGAACACCTAGGACG
CACCATTCTCACAAAGGGAGTTTTCCACACGGACACCCCCCTCCTCACCACAGCCCTGCCAGGACGGGGC
TGGCTACTGGCCTTATCTCACAGGTAAAACTGACGCACGGAGGAACAATATAAATTGGGGACTAGAAAGG
TGAAGAGCCAAAGTTAGAACTCAGGACCAACTTATTCTGATTTTGTTTTTCCAAACTGCTTCTCCTCTTG
GGAAGTGTAAGGAAGCTGCAGCACCAGGATCAGTGAAACGCACCAGACAGCCGCGTCAGAGCAGCTCAGG
TTCTGGGAGAGGGTAGCGCAGGGTGGCCACTGAGAACCGGGCAGGTCACGCATCCCCCCCTTCCCTCCCA
CCCCCTGCCAAGCTCTCCCTCCCAGGATCCTCTCTGGCTCCATCGTAAGCAAACCTTAGAGGTTCTGGCA
AGGAGAGAGATGGCTCCAGGAAATGGGGGTGTGTCACCAGATAAGGAATCTGCCTAACAGGAGGTGGGGG
TTAGACCCAATATCAGGAGACTAGGAAGGAGGAGGCCTAAGGATGGGGCTTTTCTGTCACCAATCCTGTC
CCTAGTAGCGGCCGCGTCGACGTTTAAACCTCGAGATTACCCTGTTATCCCTATTAATTAAGGATCTTAA
AAACATTATACAATACTACAAGCATAAAAACGCACCAAGCTTAGTACTGTCGATCCGCTGGCACGACAGG
TTTCCCGACTGGAAAGCGGGCAGTGAGCGCAACGCAATTAATGTGAGTTAGCTCACTCATTAGGCACCCC
AGGCTTTACACTTTATGCTTCCGGCTCGTATGTTGTGTGGAATTGTGAGCGGATAACAATTTCACACAGG
AAACAGCTATGACCATGATTACGCCAAGCTTGGGCTGCAGGTCGAGGGATCTCCATAAGAGAAGAGGGAC
AGCTATGACTGGGAGTAGTCAGGAGAGGAGGAAAAATCTGGCTAGTAAAACATGTAAGGAAAATTTTAGG
GATGTTAAAGAAAAAAATAACACAAAACAAAATATAAAAAAAATCTAACCTCAAGTCAAGGCTTTTCTAT
GGAATAAGGAATGGACAGCAGGGGGCTGTTTCATATACTGATGACCTCTTTATAGCCAACCTTTGTTCAT
GGCAGCCAGCATATGGGCATATGTTGCCAAACTCTAAACCAAATACTCATTCTGATGTTTTAAATGATTT
GCCCTCCCATATGTCCTTCCGAGTGAGAGACACAAAAAATTCCAACACACTATTGCAATGAAAATAAATT
TCCTTTATTAGCCAGAAGTCAGATGCTCAAGGGGCTTCATGATGTCCCCATAATTTTTGGCAGAGGGAAA
AAGATCTCAGTGGTATTTGTGAGCCAGGGCATTGGCCACACCAGCCACCACCTTCTGATAGGCAGCCTGC
ACCTGAGGAGTGAATTCACGCGTACCACTTTGTACAAGAAAGCTGGGTATCACAGGCTGAAGGTGTATTC
GATGTCAATGTATTTGTCTTTGCTCAGGGTAATTTTCTTGATCAGAGTCTTGAACACTTCATGCATATCT
TTTTCCTCGTCCAGCATTGAAAAAGCCTCCTTAATTTTCTTTTCCTCCTTGTTTCGCTTGTTCTGGTCTG
TCAGCTTCAGCAGGGCCAGTTCCTGCTCTTTGATTTCATTCTCGAAGTTCAGGTCGCGCTTTGAAAACAT
TTCTTTATCAATCAGGCCCTCGACGTACAGGTCGATCAGCTTTTCTTTCTTCACTTTCAGCAGCTTAATC
TGTTTCTTGATCTCGGTACTCTTGTCATTCCGTTTCTGATGCATCTTTGGGTTAAAGTGGATTTCCAGCT
CTTTTTCCTGCTGCTTCAGTCCGTAGATGATGGCCTCGCGAATATCGTCGTAGTGTGCAGGATCGAAATT
CACGCAGCGGTTAAACCTGATATAATTGGAGCACTTCATGTACACCCACTCTTTCTTGGACCCCTTAGCA
TACCTGCCGCTGTATTTGGCAGTGATAGGTTCTCCACAATGCTTGCAGAACATCATCCCCCGAAACTCGT
TTCGAGTGTCCTGTTTTGTTTTCTTTTTTGATGCGCGATCACTATTGACAGCGTTCCACAGCTCCTTACT
CACGATTGTAGGATAGTGGTCTTCAATGATTGTCAGCCTCTCCTTGGGGGTGTACACTCTCTTTTTCTTG
CCATCGACTTTCACAGTCTTATAACTATTCAGGACCAGGTTCCCCTTGTATGTCTGATTTTTCAGGATCT
TGCCCACTGTGGTATGAGACCACAGCTGGCCGAACTTGGTATAAGTTCCTTTGTCATTCAGAATGTTTGC
GATTTTCTTGAACCCATAGCCCTTGTAGCTCAGATCAAAAATCTCTCTCACGATCTCAGCTTCTTTCTCG
TTAATGACCAGTTTCTTATCGATCACGTCGTATCCCAGCCCGGGCTTTCCGATAAACTCCCCGCGCCTTG
CTTTAGCCTGCATGGCTGCAGAGACGGACACGCTAATGGTCTTTGGCAGCTGAGCGGCGAACATGGCAAA
CATTTCGAATTTGATATCATTCCCGCCCTCATACAGAGAGTCGTAGTTTTCCTCAATAGTCACCAGCCGG
ATGCCATGTCCAATCAGGATTTCCTTAATCTCCAGGGCATCTCTCAGGTCCCGTGCCAGTCGGTGGATAG
ACTTGAAGACCACTGTATCCAGTTCATTTCTCCGGGCTTTCTCCAGAATCAGCTGCATAGCGTGCCTCTC
CAGCCATGCGGTTCCGGAGATTCCATCGTCAAAGTACACGGCATTGGGGTCCCATTCATACCCGTTCTTC
TCCAGCCAGTATCTGCAAATATCGATCTGGTTTTCGACGGAAGAGACCTGCTCATCCCTATCTGTGCTGA
CTCTGACGTAGACTGCGTATTTCATGGTGGCAGGCCTCCTGCTTTTTTGTACAAACTTGGGTCGAATTCT
TTGCCAAAATGATGAGACAGCACAATAACCAGCACGTTGCCCAGGAGCTGTAGGAAAAAGAAGAAGGCAT
GAACATGGTTAGCAGAGGCTCTAGAGCCGCCGGTCACACGCCAGAAGCCGAACCCCGCCCTGCCCCGTCC
CCCCCGAAGGCAGCCGTCCCCCCGCGGACAGCCCCGAGGCTGGAGAGGGAGAAGGGGACGGCGGCGCGGC
GACGCACGAAGGCCCTCCCCGCCCATTTCCTTCCTGCCGGCGCCGCACCGCTTCGCCCCGCGCCCGCTAG
AGGGGGTGCGGCGGCGCCTCCCAGATTTCGGCTCCGCACAGATTTGGGACAAAGGAAGTCCCTGCGCCCT
CTCGCACGATTACCATAAAAGGCAATGGCTGCGGCTCGCCGCGCCTCGACAGCCGCCGGCGCTCCGGGGG
CCGCCGCGCCCCTCCCCCGAGCCCTCCCCGGCCCGAGGCGGCCCCGCCCCGCCCGGCACCCCCACCTGCC
GCCACCCCCCGCCCGGCACGGCGAGCCCCGCGCCACGCCCCGTACGGAGCCCCGCACCCGAAGCCGGGCC
GTGCTCAGCAACTCGGGGAGGGGGGTGCAGGGGGGGTTGCAGCCCGACCGACGCGCCCACACCCCCTGCT
CACCCCCCCACGCACACACCCCGCCCGCAGCCTTTGTTCCCCTCGCAGCCCCCCCCGCACCGCGGGGCAC
CGCCCCCGGCCGCGCTCCCCTCGCGCACACTGCGGAGCGCACAAAGCCCCGCGCCGCGCCCGCAGCGCTC
ACAGCCGCCGGGCAGCGCGGAGCCGCACGCGGCGCTCCCCACGCACACACACACGCACGCACCCCCCGAG
CCGCTCCCCCCGCACAAAGGGCCCTCCCGGAGCCCCTCAAGGCTTTCACGCAGCCACAGAAAAGAAACAA
GCCGTCATTAAACCAAGCGCTAATTACAGCCCGGAGGAGAAGGGCCGTCCCGCCCGCTCACCTGTGGGAG
TAACGCGGTCAGTCAGAGCCGGGGCGGGCGGCGCGAGGCGGCGGCGGAGCGGGGCACGGGGCGAAGGCAA
CGCAGCGACTCGACTCCCGCCCGCCGCGCGCTTCGCTTTTTATAGGGCCGCCGCCGCCGCCGCCTCGCCA
TAAAAGGAAACTTTCGGAGCGCGCCGCTCTGATTGGCTGCCGCCGCACCTCTCCGCCTCGCCCCGCCCCG
CCCCTCGCCCCGCCCCGCCCCGCCTGGCGCGCGCCCCCCCCCCCCCGCCCCCATCGCTGCACAAAATAAT
TAAAAAATAAATAAATACAAAATTGGGGGTGGGGAGGGGGGGGAGATGGGGAGAGTGAAGCAGAACGTGG
GGCTCACCTCGACCATGGTAATAGCGATGACTAATACGTAGATGTACTGCCAAGTAGGAAAGTCCCATAA
GGTCATGTACTGGGCATAATGCCAGGCGGGCCATTTACCGTCATTGACGTCAATAGGGGGCGTACTTGGC
ATATGATACACTTGATGTACTGCCAAGTGGGCAGTTTACCGTAAATACTCCACCCATTGACGTCAATGGA
AAGTCCCTATTGGCGTTACTATGGGAACATACGTCATTATTGACGTCAATGGGCGGGGGTCGTTGGGCGG
TCAGCCAGGCGGGCCATTTACCGTAAGTTATGTAACGCGGAACTCCATATATGGGCTATGAACTAATGAC
CCCGTAATTGATTACTATTAATAACTAGTCCACCGCGGTGGAGCTCGCGCGCTACGTAGGCCTAGCTCCA
ATTCGCCCTATAGTGAGTCGTATTACAATTCACTGGCCGTCGTTTTACAACGTCGTGACTGGGAAAACCC
TGGCGTTACCCAACTTAATCGCCTTGCAGCACATTTAATTAACTCGAGAAATTCGGAGCCAACTTTTCTA
TACAAAGTTGATATCACTAGCGTTAACGTCGACATCGATACGGTACCGAGTTGGCGCGCCTGGGAGCTCA
CGGGGACAGCCCCCCCCCAAAGCCCCCAGGGATGTAATTACGTCCCTCCCCCGCTAGGGGGCAGCAGCGA
GCCGCCCGGGGCTCCGCTCCGGTCCGGCGCTCCCCCCGCATCCCCGAGCCGGCAGCGTGCGGGGACAGCC
CGCGGGGAAGGTGGCACGGGATCGCTTTCCTCTGAACGCTTCTCGCTGCTCTTTGAGCCTGCAGACACCT
GGGGGGATACGGGGAAAAAGCTTTAGGCTGAAAGAGAGATTTAGAATGACAGGCGCGCCTGGGAGCTCAC
GGGGACAGCCCCCTCCCAAAGCCCCCAGGGATGTAATTACGTCCCTCCCCCGCTAGGGGGCAGCAGCGAG
CCGCCCGGGGCTCCGCTCCGGTCCGGCGCTCCCCCCGCATCCCCGAGCCGGCAGCGTGCGGGGACAGCCC
GGGCACGGGGAAGGTGGCACGGGATCGCTTTCCTCTGAACGCTTCTCGCTGCTCTTTGAGCCTGCAGACA
CCTGGGGGGATACGGGGAAAAAGCTTTAGGCTGAAAGAGAGATTTAGAATGACAGGCGCGCCAACTCGAA
TTCATTGCAGACTTTCACTGGTACCATCGATGCAATTGTCTCGAGGCCCTGTGGGAGGAAGAGAAGAGGT
CAGAAGCTTGGCACAGTCAATGAAGTTTGAAAACCAATAAGAGCTCGGTAAACCGGTTAGGGATAACAGG
GTAATAAGCTTGCCCCACTGTGGGGTGGAGGGGACAGATAAAAGTACCCAGAACCAGAGCCACATTAACC
GGCCCTGGGAATATAAGGTGGTCCCAGCTCGGGGACACAGGATCCCTGGAGGCAGCAAACATGCTGTCCT
GAAGTGGACATAGGGGCCCGGGTTGGAGGAAGAAGACTAGCTGAGCTCTCGGACCCCTGGAAGATGCCAT
GACAGGGGGCTGGAAGAGCTAGCACAGACTAGAGAGGTAAGGGGGGTAGGGGAGCTGCCCAAATGAAAGG
AGTGAGAGGTGACCCGAATCCACAGGAGAACGGGGTGTCCAGGCAAAGAAAGCAAGAGGATGGAGAGGTG
GCTAAAGCCAGGGAGACGGGGTACTTTGGGGTTGTCCAGAAAAACGGTGATGATGCAGGCCTACAAGAAG
GGGAGGCGGGACGCAAGGGAGACATCCGTCGGAGAAGGCCATCCTAAGAAACGAGAGATGGCACAGGCCC
CAGAAGGAGAAGGAAAAGGGAACCCAGCGAGTGAAGACGGCATGGGGTTGGGTGAGGGAGGAGAGATGCC
CGGAGAGGACCCAGACACGGGGAGGATCCGCTCAGAGGACATCACGTGGTGCAGCGCCGAGAAGGAAGTG
CTCCGGAAAGAGCATCCTTGGGCAGCAACACAGCAGAGAGCAAGGGGAAGAGGGAGTGGAGGAAGACGGA
ACCTGAAGGAGGCGGCAGGGAAGGATCTGGGCCAGCCGTAGAGGTGACCCAGGCCACAAGCTGCAGACAG
AAAGCGGCACAGGCCCAGGGGAGAGAATGCTGGTCAGAGAAAGCAGGTACCCAATTCGCCCTATAGTGAG
TCGTATTACGCGCGCTCACTGGCCGTCGTTTTACAACGTCGTGACTGGGAAAACCCTGGCGTTACCCAAC
TTAATCGCCTTGCAGCACATCCCCCTTTCGCCAGCTGGCGTAATAGCGAAGAGGCCCGCACCGATCGCCC
TTCCCAACAGTTGCGCAGCCTGAATGGCGAATGGG
[124 nt withheld, positions 7946-8069]
C
[91 nt withheld, positions 8071-8161]
A
[49 nt withheld, positions 8163-8211]
CCTTTGACGTTGGAGTCCACGTTCTTT
[37 nt withheld, positions 8239-8275]
ACCCTATCTCGGTCTATTCTTTTGATTTATAAGGGATTTTGCCGATTTCGGCCTATTGGTTAAAAAATGA
GCTGATTTAACAAAAATTTAACGCGAATTTTAACAAAATATTAACGCTTACAATTTAGGTGGCACTTTTC
GGGGAAATGTGCGCGGAACCCCTATTTGTTTATTTTTCTAAATACATTCAAATATGTATCCGCTCATGAG
ACAATAACCCTGATAAATGCTTCAATAATATTGAAAAAGGAAGAGTATGAGTATTCAACATTTCCGTGTC
GCCCTTATTCCCTTTTTTGCGGCATTTTGCCTTCCTGTTTTTGCTCACCCAGAAACGCTGGTGAAAGTAA
AAGATGCTGAAGATCAGTTGGGTGCACGAGTGGGTTACATCGAACTGGATCTCAACAGCGGTAAGATCCT
TGAGAGTTTTCGCCCCGAAGAACGTTTTCCAATGATGAGCACTTTTAAAGTTCTGCTATGTGGCGCGGTA
TTATCCCGTATTGACGCCGGGCAAGAGCAACTCGGTCGCCGCATACACTATTCTCAGAATGACTTGGTTG
AGTACTCACCAGTCACAGAAAAGCATCTTACGGATGGCATGACAGTAAGAGAATTATGCAGTGCTGCCAT
AACCATGAGTGATAACACTGCGGCCAACTTACTTCTGACAACGATCGGAGGACCGAAGGAGCTAACCGCT
TTTTTGCACAACATGGGGGATCATGTAACTCGCCTTGATCGTTGGGAACCGGAGCTGAATGAAGCCATAC
CAAACGACGAGCGTGACACCACGATGCCTGTAGCAATGGCAACAACGTTGCGCAAACTATTAACTGGCGA
ACTACTTACTCTAGCTTCCCGGCAACAATTAATAGACTGGATGGAGGCGGATAAAGTTGCAGGACCACTT
CTGCGCTCGGCCCTTCCGGCTGGCTGGTTTATTGCTGATAAATCTGGAGCCGGTGAGCGTGGGTCTCGCG
GTATCATTGCAGCACTGGGGCCAGATGGTAAGCCCTCCCGTATCGTAGTTATCTACACGACGGGGAGTCA
GGCAACTATGGATGAACGAAATAGACAGATCGCTGAGATAGGTGCCTCACTGATTAAGCATTGGTAACTG
TCAGACCAAGTTTACTCATATATACTTTAGATTGATTTAAAACTTCATTTTTAATTTAAAAGGATCTAGG
TGAAGATCCTTTTTGATAATCTCATGACCAAAATCCCTTAACGTGAGTTTTCGTTCCACTGAGCGTCAGA
CCCCGTAGAAAAGATCAAAGGATCTTC
